Addgene plasmid #142404: TFORF2313
Purpose: Lentiviral vector for overexpressing transcription factor ORFs with unique 24-bp barcodes. Barcodes facilitate identification of transcription factors in pooled screens.
Depositing lab: Feng Zhang. Depositing organization: Broad Institute. Publication: A transcription factor atlas of directed differentiation. Joung J, Ma S, Tay T, Geiger-Schuller KR, Kirchgatterer PC, Verdine VK, Guo B, Arias-Garcia MA, Allen WE, Singh A, Kuksenko O, Abudayyeh OO, Gootenberg JS, Fu Z, Macrae RK, Buenrostro JD, Regev A, Zhang F. Cell. 2023 Jan 5;186(1):209-229.e26. doi: 10.1016/j.cell.2022.11.026. PubMed 36608654.
Backbone
  Vector backbone: pLX_TRC317
  Backbone manufacturer: Broad Institute Genetic Perturbation Platform
  Backbone size w/o insert (bp): 8264
  Vector type: Mammalian Expression, Lentiviral
  Selectable markers: Puromycin
Growth in bacteria
  Bacterial resistance: Ampicillin, 100 μg/mL
  Growth temperature: 37°C
  Growth strain: NEB Stable
  Copy number: High Copy
Gene/Insert
  Gene/Insert name: ETV3
  Species: H. sapiens (human)
  Insert size (bp): 533
  Entrez Gene: ETV3 (a.k.a. METS, PE-1, PE1)
  Promoter: EF1a
  Cloning method: Unknown
  Sequencing primers: 5′ GGGTGGAGACTGAAGTTAGGCCAG; 3′ CACATAGCGTAAAAGGAGCAACATAG
Terms and licenses: Academic/Nonprofit Terms; Industry Terms: Not Available to Industry
Depositor comments: NM_005240,ENST00000326786 . The transcription factor ORF portion of this plasmid was synthesized by Genewiz. Please test multiple small colonies in case of plasmid recombination. To make this collection available in a timely manner, a portion of this collection was not fully sequenced by Addgene. If an Addgene verified full plasmid sequence is not available, please contact us prior to placing an order to request the full sequence.
How to cite: TFORF2313 was a gift from Feng Zhang (Addgene plasmid # 142404 ; http://n2t.net/addgene:142404 ; RRID:Addgene_142404)
