[The description below was written by a language model from this plasmid's Addgene catalogue record and pLannotate feature annotations shown in this document.]
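Description:
TFORF2313 is a lentiviral mammalian expression plasmid built on the pLX_TRC317 backbone and belongs to a barcoded transcription factor ORF collection designed for pooled overexpression screens. It carries the human ETV3 open reading frame (also known as METS or PE1), an ETS-family transcriptional repressor, as a short 533 bp synthesized insert corresponding to the transcript isoform cited in the depositor comments. The annotated ETV3 match covers roughly 400 bp of this region. The ORF is driven by the strong constitutive EF-1α promoter and followed by a WPRE, which enhances transcript stability and expression. According to the record, each construct in the collection carries a unique 24-bp barcode that identifies the transcription factor in pooled experiments. The barcode itself is not annotated in the feature table, nor is its position stated.

The viral framework is of the third-generation, self-inactivating type: an RSV promoter fused to a truncated HIV-1 5' LTR drives genomic RNA production in packaging cells, followed by the Ψ packaging signal, a gag fragment, the RRE for Rev-dependent nuclear export, a cPPT/CTS element and a ΔU3 3' LTR, with an SV40 polyadenylation signal downstream. A separate SV40 promoter upstream of the EF-1α cassette drives puromycin N-acetyltransferase, allowing selection of transduced mammalian cells. In bacteria the plasmid is maintained through a high-copy ColE1/pUC-type origin and ampicillin resistance, and it also contains an f1 origin and residual lac and T7/T3 cloning-vector elements. The depositor warns that recombination can occur during propagation, as is common for LTR-containing plasmids. Typical uses are single-gene ETV3 overexpression and pooled screens of transcription factors that direct cell differentiation.
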