Features (pLannotate 1.2.2; 31 found; start..end, strand, type, name):
      5..231     +  promoter       RSV promoter: Rous sarcoma virus enhancer/promoter
    232..412     +  LTR            5' LTR (truncated): truncated 5' long terminal repeat (LTR) from HIV-1
    459..584     +  misc_feature   HIV-1 Ψ: packaging signal of human immunodeficiency virus type 1
    568..931     +  CDS            HIV-1 gag (fragment): gag protein from human immunodeficiency virus 1; gag
   1077..1310    +  misc_feature   RRE: The Rev response element (RRE) of HIV-1 allows for Rev-dependent mRNA export from the nucleus to the cytoplasm.
   1687..1713    +  CDS            Rev (fragment): human immunodeficiency virus 1 (HIV-1) Rev protein; rev; enhances nuclear export of unspliced and incompletely spliced viral mRNAs
   1720..1743    +  promoter       SV40 promoter (fragment): SV40 early promoter
   1744..1815    +  promoter       SV40 promoter (fragment): SV40 enhancer and early promoter
   1839..1974    +  rep_origin     SV40 ori: SV40 origin of replication
   2020..2616    +  CDS            PuroR (fragment): puromycin N-acetyltransferase; pac from Streptomyces; confers resistance to puromycin
   2665..2782    +  misc_feature   cPPT/CTS: central polypurine tract and central termination sequence of HIV-1
   2847..2913    +  CDS            small t antigen (fragment): SV40 (simian virus 40) small t antigen
   2920..4098    +  promoter       EF-1α promoter: strong constitutive promoter for human elongation factor EF-1α
   4115..4516    +  CDS            ETV3 (fragment): ETV3_HUMAN - Also known as METS, PE1. Experimental evidence at protein level: Swiss-Prot protein existence level 1. Transcriptional repressor that contribute to growth arrest during terminal macrophage differentiation by repressing target genes involved in Ras-dependent proliferation. Represses MMP1 promoter activity. From Homo sapiens (Human).
   4559..4612    +  promoter       U6 promoter (fragment): RNA polymerase III promoter for human U6 snRNA
   4654..5242    +  misc_feature   WPRE: woodchuck hepatitis virus posttranscriptional regulatory element
   5293..5312    +  misc_feature   cPPT/CTS (fragment): central polypurine tract and central termination sequence of HIV-1
   5314..5547    +  LTR            3' LTR (ΔU3): self-inactivating 3' long terminal repeat (LTR) from HIV-1
   5625..5746    +  polyA_signal   SV40 poly(A) signal: SV40 polyadenylation signal
   5786..5921    +  rep_origin     SV40 ori: SV40 origin of replication
   5942..5960    -  promoter       T7 promoter: promoter for bacteriophage T7 RNA polymerase
   5968..6123    +  CDS            lacZα (fragment): LacZα fragment of β-galactosidase; lacZ fragment
   6128..6556    +  rep_origin     f1 ori (sequence partly withheld): f1 bacteriophage origin of replication; arrow indicates direction of (+) strand synthesis
   6609..6713    +  promoter       AmpR promoter: bla
   6714..7574    +  CDS            AmpR: β-lactamase; bla; confers resistance to ampicillin, carbenicillin, and related antibiotics
   7745..8333    +  rep_origin     ori: high-copy-number ColE1/pMB1/pBR322/pUC origin of replication
   8516..8608    +  CDS            lacI (fragment): lac repressor; lacI; The lac repressor binds to the lac operator to inhibit transcription in E. coli. This inhibition can be relieved by adding lactose or isopropyl-β-D-thiogalactopyranoside (IPTG).
   8621..8642    +  protein_bind   CAP binding site: CAP binding activates transcription in the presence of cAMP. E. coli catabolite activator protein
   8657..8687    +  promoter       lac promoter: promoter for the E. coli lac operon
   8695..8711    +  protein_bind   lac operator: The lac repressor binds to the lac operator to inhibit transcription in E. coli. This inhibition can be relieved by adding lactose or isopropyl-β-D-thiogalactopyranoside (IPTG). lac repressor encoded by lacI
   8756..8774    +  promoter       T3 promoter: promoter for bacteriophage T3 RNA polymerase
>Addgene plasmid #142404 | TFORF2313 | addgene full sequence | sequence record 397199 | Addgene NGS Result
TTAATGTAGTCTTATGCAATACTCTTGTAGTCTTGCAACATGGTAACGATGAGTTAGCAACATGCCTTAC
AAGGAGAGAAAAAGCACCGTGCATGCCGATTGGTGGAAGTAAGGTGGTACGATCGTGCCTTATTAGGAAG
GCAACAGACGGGTCTGACATGGATTGGACGAACCACTGAATTGCCGCATTGCAGAGATATTGTATTTAAG
TGCCTAGCTCGATACATAAACGGGTCTCTCTGGTTAGACCAGATCTGAGCCTGGGAGCTCTCTGGCTAAC
TAGGGAACCCACTGCTTAAGCCTCAATAAAGCTTGCCTTGAGTGCTTCAAGTAGTGTGTGCCCGTCTGTT
GTGTGACTCTGGTAACTAGAGATCCCTCAGACCCTTTTAGTCAGTGTGGAAAATCTCTAGCAGTGGCGCC
CGAACAGGGACTTGAAAGCGAAAGGGAAACCAGAGGAGCTCTCTCGACGCAGGACTCGGCTTGCTGAAGC
GCGCACGGCAAGAGGCGAGGGGCGGCGACTGGTGAGTACGCCAAAAATTTTGACTAGCGGAGGCTAGAAG
GAGAGAGATGGGTGCGAGAGCGTCAGTATTAAGCGGGGGAGAATTAGATCGCGATGGGAAAAAATTCGGT
TAAGGCCAGGGGGAAAGAAAAAATATAAATTAAAACATATAGTATGGGCAAGCAGGGAGCTAGAACGATT
CGCAGTTAATCCTGGCCTGTTAGAAACATCAGAAGGCTGTAGACAAATACTGGGACAGCTACAACCATCC
CTTCAGACAGGATCAGAAGAACTTAGATCATTATATAATACAGTAGCAACCCTCTATTGTGTGCATCAAA
GGATAGAGATAAAAGACACCAAGGAAGCTTTAGACAAGATAGAGGAAGAGCAAAACAAAAGTAAGACCAC
CGCACAGCAAGCGGCCGCTGATCTTCAGACCTGGAGGAGGAGATATGAGGGACAATTGGAGAAGTGAATT
ATATAAATATAAAGTAGTAAAAATTGAACCATTAGGAGTAGCACCCACCAAGGCAAAGAGAAGAGTGGTG
CAGAGAGAAAAAAGAGCAGTGGGAATAGGAGCTTTGTTCCTTGGGTTCTTGGGAGCAGCAGGAAGCACTA
TGGGCGCAGCGTCAATGACGCTGACGGTACAGGCCAGACAATTATTGTCTGGTATAGTGCAGCAGCAGAA
CAATTTGCTGAGGGCTATTGAGGCGCAACAGCATCTGTTGCAACTCACAGTCTGGGGCATCAAGCAGCTC
CAGGCAAGAATCCTGGCTGTGGAAAGATACCTAAAGGATCAACAGCTCCTGGGGATTTGGGGTTGCTCTG
GAAAACTCATTTGCACCACTGCTGTGCCTTGGAATGCTAGTTGGAGTAATAAATCTCTGGAACAGATTTG
GAATCACACGACCTGGATGGAGTGGGACAGAGAAATTAACAATTACACAAGCTTAATACACTCCTTAATT
GAAGAATCGCAAAACCAGCAAGAAAAGAATGAACAAGAATTATTGGAATTAGATAAATGGGCAAGTTTGT
GGAATTGGTTTAACATAACAAATTGGCTGTGGTATATAAAATTATTCATAATGATAGTAGGAGGCTTGGT
AGGTTTAAGAATAGTTTTTGCTGTACTTTCTATAGTGAATAGAGTTAGGCAGGGATATTCACCATTATCG
TTTCAGACCCACCTCCCAACCCCGAGGGGACCCATGCATTGCATCTCAATTAGTCAGCAACCAGGTGTGG
AAAGTCCCCAGGCTCCCCAGCAGGCAGAAGTATGCAAAGCATGCGTCTCAATTAGTCAGCAACCATAGTC
CCGCCCCTAACTCCGCCCATCCCGCCCCTAACTCCGCCCAGTTCCGCCCATTCTCCGCCCCATGGCTGAC
TAATTTTTTTTATTTATGCAGAGGCCGAGGCCGCCTCGGCCTCTGAGCTATTCCAGAAGTAGTGAGGAGG
CTTTTTTGGAGGCCTAGGCTTTTGCAAAAAGCTTTCTAGAGGTACCACCGGAGCTTACCATGACCGAGTA
CAAGCCCACGGTGCGCCTCGCCACCCGCGACGACGTCCCCAGGGCCGTACGCACCCTCGCCGCCGCGTTC
GCCGACTACCCCGCCACGCGCCACACCGTCGATCCGGACCGCCACATCGAGCGGGTCACCGAGCTGCAAG
AACTCTTCCTCACGCGCGTCGGGCTCGACATCGGCAAGGTGTGGGTCGCGGACGACGGCGCCGCCGTGGC
GGTCTGGACCACGCCGGAGAGCGTCGAAGCGGGGGCGGTGTTCGCCGAGATCGGCCCGCGCATGGCCGAG
TTGAGCGGTTCCCGGCTGGCCGCGCAGCAACAGATGGAAGGCCTCCTGGCGCCGCACCGGCCCAAGGAGC
CCGCGTGGTTCCTGGCCACCGTCGGCGTCTCGCCCGACCACCAGGGCAAGGGTCTGGGCAGCGCCGTCGT
GCTCCCCGGAGTGGAGGCGGCCGAGCGCGCCGGGGTGCCCGCCTTCCTGGAGACCTCCGCGCCCCGCAAC
CTCCCCTTCTACGAGCGGCTCGGCTTCACCGTCACCGCCGACGTCGAGGTGCCCGAAGGACCGCGCACCT
GGTGCATGACCCGCAAGCCCGGTGCCAGTTAACGAATTCTAGATCTTGAGACAAATGGCAGTATTCATCC
ACAATTTTAAAAGAAAAGGGGGGATTGGGGGGTACAGTGCAGGGGAAAGAATAGTAGACATAATAGCAAC
AGACATACAAACTAAAGAATTACAAAAACAAATTACAAAAATTCAAAATTTTCGGGTTTATTACAGGGAC
AGCAGAGATCCACTTTGGCGCCGGCTCGAGGCCTGCAGGTGCAAAGATGGATAAAGTTTTAAACAGAGAG
GAATCTTTGCAGCTAATGGACCTTCTAGGTCTTGAAAGGAGTGGGAATTGGCTCCGGTGCCCGTCAGTGG
GCAGAGCGCACATCGCCCACAGTCCCCGAGAAGTTGGGGGGAGGGGTCGGCAATTGAACCGGTGCCTAGA
GAAGGTGGCGCGGGGTAAACTGGGAAAGTGATGTCGTGTACTGGCTCCGCCTTTTTCCCGAGGGTGGGGG
AGAACCGTATATAAGTGCAGTAGTCGCCGTGAACGTTCTTTTTCGCAACGGGTTTGCCGCCAGAACACAG
GTAAGTGCCGTGTGTGGTTCCCGCGGGCCTGGCCTCTTTACGGGTTATGGCCCTTGCGTGCCTTGAATTA
CTTCCACCTGGCTGCAGTACGTGATTCTTGATCCCGAGCTTCGGGTTGGAAGTGGGTGGGAGAGTTCGAG
GCCTTGCGCTTAAGGAGCCCCTTCGCCTCGTGCTTGAGTTGAGGCCTGGCCTGGGCGCTGGGGCCGCCGC
GTGCGAATCTGGTGGCACCTTCGCGCCTGTCTCGCTGCTTTCGATAAGTCTCTAGCCATTTAAAATTTTT
GATGACCTGCTGCGACGCTTTTTTTCTGGCAAGATAGTCTTGTAAATGCGGGCCAAGATCTGCACACTGG
TATTTCGGTTTTTGGGGCCGCGGGCGGCGACGGGGCCCGTGCGTCCCAGCGCACATGTTCGGCGAGGCGG
GGCCTGCGAGCGCGGCCACCGAGAATCGGACGGGGGTAGTCTCAAGCTGGCCGGCCTGCTCTGGTGCCTG
GCCTCGCGCCGCCGTGTATCGCCCCGCCCTGGGCGGCAAGGCTGGCCCGGTCGGCACCAGTTGCGTGAGC
GGAAAGATGGCCGCTTCCCGGCCCTGCTGCAGGGAGCTCAAAATGGAGGACGCGGCGCTCGGGAGAGCGG
GCGGGTGAGTCACCCACACAAAGGAAAAGGGCCTTTCCGTCCTCAGCCGTCGCTTCATGTGACTCCACGG
AGTACCGGGCGCCGTCCAGGCACCTCGATTAGTTCTCGAGCTTTTGGAGTACGTCGTCTTTAGGTTGGGG
GGAGGGGTTTTATGCGATGGAGTTTCCCCACACTGAGTGGGTGGAGACTGAAGTTAGGCCAGCTTGGCAC
TTGATGTAATTCTCCTTGGAATTTGCCCTTTTTGAGTTTGGATCTTGGTTCATTCTCAAGCCTCAGACAG
TGGTTCAAAGTTTTTTTCTTCCATTTCAGGTGTCGTGAGGCTAGCACCGCCACCATGAAAGCCGGCTGTA
GCATCGTGGAAAAGCCAGAAGGAGGTGGAGGGTATCAGTTTCCTGACTGGGCCTACAAAACAGAGTCATC
CCCAGGCTCCCGGCAGATCCAGCTGTGGCACTTCATCCTGGAGCTGCTGCAGAAGGAAGAGTTCCGCCAT
GTCATCGCCTGGCAGCAGGGAGAGTACGGGGAATTTGTCATCAAGGATCCAGATGAGGTGGCCCGCCTCT
GGGGCCGCAGGAAATGCAAACCACAGATGAATTATGACAAGCTGAGCCGGGCCCTCAGATACTATTACAA
CAAGAGGATCCTTCATAAAACAAAAGGGAAAAGATTTACCTATAAATTTAACTTCAACAAGCTGGTGATG
CCCAACTACCCATTCATCAACATTCGGTCAAGTGGTAAGATACAAACTCTTTTGGTAGGGAATTAGTAAT
GAACTAGTCCGTAACTTGAAAGTATTTCGATTTCTTGGCTTTATATATCTTGTGGAAAGGACGAGGATTG
CCAGTAGAACAGTACCGCACGCGTTAAGTCGACAATCAACCTCTGGATTACAAAATTTGTGAAAGATTGA
CTGGTATTCTTAACTATGTTGCTCCTTTTACGCTATGTGGATACGCTGCTTTAATGCCTTTGTATCATGC
TATTGCTTCCCGTATGGCTTTCATTTTCTCCTCCTTGTATAAATCCTGGTTGCTGTCTCTTTATGAGGAG
TTGTGGCCCGTTGTCAGGCAACGTGGCGTGGTGTGCACTGTGTTTGCTGACGCAACCCCCACTGGTTGGG
GCATTGCCACCACCTGTCAGCTCCTTTCCGGGACTTTCGCTTTCCCCCTCCCTATTGCCACGGCGGAACT
CATCGCCGCCTGCCTTGCCCGCTGCTGGACAGGGGCTCGGCTGTTGGGCACTGACAATTCCGTGGTGTTG
TCGGGGAAATCATCGTCCTTTCCTTGGCTGCTCGCCTGTGTTGCCACCTGGATTCTGCGCGGGACGTCCT
TCTGCTACGTCCCTTCGGCCCTCAATCCAGCGGACCTTCCTTCCCGCGGCCTGCTGCCGGCTCTGCGGCC
TCTTCCGCGTCTTCGCCTTCGCCCTCAGACGAGTCGGATCTCCCTTTGGGCCGCCTCCCCGCGTCGACTT
TAAGACCAATGACTTACAAGGCAGCTGTAGATCTTAGCCACTTTTTAAAAGAAAAGGGGGGACTGGAAGG
GCTAATTCACTCCCAACGAAGACAAGATCTGCTTTTTGCTTGTACTGGGTCTCTCTGGTTAGACCAGATC
TGAGCCTGGGAGCTCTCTGGCTAACTAGGGAACCCACTGCTTAAGCCTCAATAAAGCTTGCCTTGAGTGC
TTCAAGTAGTGTGTGCCCGTCTGTTGTGTGACTCTGGTAACTAGAGATCCCTCAGACCCTTTTAGTCAGT
GTGGAAAATCTCTAGCAGTACGTATAGTAGTTCATGTCATCTTATTATTCAGTATTTATAACTTGCAAAG
AAATGAATATCAGAGAGTGAGAGGAACTTGTTTATTGCAGCTTATAATGGTTACAAATAAAGCAATAGCA
TCACAAATTTCACAAATAAAGCATTTTTTTCACTGCATTCTAGTTGTGGTTTGTCCAAACTCATCAATGT
ATCTTATCATGTCTGGCTCTAGCTATCCCGCCCCTAACTCCGCCCATCCCGCCCCTAACTCCGCCCAGTT
CCGCCCATTCTCCGCCCCATGGCTGACTAATTTTTTTTATTTATGCAGAGGCCGAGGCCGCCTCGGCCTC
TGAGCTATTCCAGAAGTAGTGAGGAGGCTTTTTTGGAGGCCTAGGGACGTACCCAATTCGCCCTATAGTG
AGTCGTATTACGCGCGCTCACTGGCCGTCGTTTTACAACGTCGTGACTGGGAAAACCCTGGCGTTACCCA
ACTTAATCGCCTTGCAGCACATCCCCCTTTCGCCAGCTGGCGTAATAGCGAAGAGGCCCGCACCGATCGC
CCTTCCCAACAGTTGCGCAGCCTGAATGGCGAATGGG
[124 nt withheld, positions 6128-6251]
C
[91 nt withheld, positions 6253-6343]
A
[49 nt withheld, positions 6345-6393]
CCTTTGACGTTGGAGTCCACGTTCTTT
[37 nt withheld, positions 6421-6457]
ACCCTATCTCGGTCTATTCTTTTGATTTATAAGGGATTTTGCCGATTTCGGCCTATTGGTTAAAAAATGA
GCTGATTTAACAAAAATTTAACGCGAATTTTAACAAAATATTAACGCTTACAATTTAGGTGGCACTTTTC
GGGGAAATGTGCGCGGAACCCCTATTTGTTTATTTTTCTAAATACATTCAAATATGTATCCGCTCATGAG
ACAATAACCCTGATAAATGCTTCAATAATATTGAAAAAGGAAGAGTATGAGTATTCAACATTTCCGTGTC
GCCCTTATTCCCTTTTTTGCGGCATTTTGCCTTCCTGTTTTTGCTCACCCAGAAACGCTGGTGAAAGTAA
AAGATGCTGAAGATCAGTTGGGTGCACGAGTGGGTTACATCGAACTGGATCTCAACAGCGGTAAGATCCT
TGAGAGTTTTCGCCCCGAAGAACGTTTTCCAATGATGAGCACTTTTAAAGTTCTGCTATGTGGCGCGGTA
TTATCCCGTATTGACGCCGGGCAAGAGCAACTCGGTCGCCGCATACACTATTCTCAGAATGACTTGGTTG
AGTACTCACCAGTCACAGAAAAGCATCTTACGGATGGCATGACAGTAAGAGAATTATGCAGTGCTGCCAT
AACCATGAGTGATAACACTGCGGCCAACTTACTTCTGACAACGATCGGAGGACCGAAGGAGCTAACCGCT
TTTTTGCACAACATGGGGGATCATGTAACTCGCCTTGATCGTTGGGAACCGGAGCTGAATGAAGCCATAC
CAAACGACGAGCGTGACACCACGATGCCTGTAGCAATGGCAACAACGTTGCGCAAACTATTAACTGGCGA
ACTACTTACTCTAGCTTCCCGGCAACAATTAATAGACTGGATGGAGGCGGATAAAGTTGCAGGACCACTT
CTGCGCTCGGCCCTTCCGGCTGGCTGGTTTATTGCTGATAAATCTGGAGCCGGTGAGCGTGGGTCTCGCG
GTATCATTGCAGCACTGGGGCCAGATGGTAAGCCCTCCCGTATCGTAGTTATCTACACGACGGGGAGTCA
GGCAACTATGGATGAACGAAATAGACAGATCGCTGAGATAGGTGCCTCACTGATTAAGCATTGGTAACTG
TCAGACCAAGTTTACTCATATATACTTTAGATTGATTTAAAACTTCATTTTTAATTTAAAAGGATCTAGG
TGAAGATCCTTTTTGATAATCTCATGACCAAAATCCCTTAACGTGAGTTTTCGTTCCACTGAGCGTCAGA
CCCCGTAGAAAAGATCAAAGGATCTTCTTGAGATCCTTTTTTTCTGCGCGTAATCTGCTGCTTGCAAACA
AAAAAACCACCGCTACCAGCGGTGGTTTGTTTGCCGGATCAAGAGCTACCAACTCTTTTTCCGAAGGTAA
CTGGCTTCAGCAGAGCGCAGATACCAAATACTGTTCTTCTAGTGTAGCCGTAGTTAGGCCACCACTTCAA
GAACTCTGTAGCACCGCCTACATACCTCGCTCTGCTAATCCTGTTACCAGTGGCTGCTGCCAGTGGCGAT
AAGTCGTGTCTTACCGGGTTGGACTCAAGACGATAGTTACCGGATAAGGCGCAGCGGTCGGGCTGAACGG
GGGGTTCGTGCACACAGCCCAGCTTGGAGCGAACGACCTACACCGAACTGAGATACCTACAGCGTGAGCT
ATGAGAAAGCGCCACGCTTCCCGAAGGGAGAAAGGCGGACAGGTATCCGGTAAGCGGCAGGGTCGGAACA
GGAGAGCGCACGAGGGAGCTTCCAGGGGGAAACGCCTGGTATCTTTATAGTCCTGTCGGGTTTCGCCACC
TCTGACTTGAGCGTCGATTTTTGTGATGCTCGTCAGGGGGGCGGAGCCTATGGAAAAACGCCAGCAACGC
GGCCTTTTTACGGTTCCTGGCCTTTTGCTGGCCTTTTGCTCACATGTTCTTTCCTGCGTTATCCCCTGAT
TCTGTGGATAACCGTATTACCGCCTTTGAGTGAGCTGATACCGCTCGCCGCAGCCGAACGACCGAGCGCA
GCGAGTCAGTGAGCGAGGAAGCGGAAGAGCGCCCAATACGCAAACCGCCTCTCCCCGCGCGTTGGCCGAT
TCATTAATGCAGCTGGCACGACAGGTTTCCCGACTGGAAAGCGGGCAGTGAGCGCAACGCAATTAATGTG
AGTTAGCTCACTCATTAGGCACCCCAGGCTTTACACTTTATGCTTCCGGCTCGTATGTTGTGTGGAATTG
TGAGCGGATAACAATTTCACACAGGAAACAGCTATGACCATGATTACGCCAAGCGCGCAATTAACCCTCA
CTAAAGGGAACAAAAGCTGGAGCTGCAAGC
