>Addgene plasmid #142404 | TFORF2313 | depositor partial sequence | sequence record 279350 | Insert
ACCGCCACCATGAAAGCCGGCTGTAGCATCGTGGAAAAGCCAGAAGGAGGTGGAGGGTATCAGTTTCCTG
ACTGGGCCTACAAAACAGAGTCATCCCCAGGCTCCCGGCAGATCCAGCTGTGGCACTTCATCCTGGAGCT
GCTGCAGAAGGAAGAGTTCCGCCATGTCATCGCCTGGCAGCAGGGAGAGTACGGGGAATTTGTCATCAAG
GATCCAGATGAGGTGGCCCGCCTCTGGGGCCGCAGGAAATGCAAACCACAGATGAATTATGACAAGCTGA
GCCGGGCCCTCAGATACTATTACAACAAGAGGATCCTTCATAAAACAAAAGGGAAAAGATTTACCTATAA
ATTTAACTTCAACAAGCTGGTGATGCCCAACTACCCATTCATCAACATTCGGTCAAGTGGTAAGATACAA
ACTCTTTTGGTAGGGAATTAGTAATGAACTAGTCCGTAACTTGAAAGTATTTCGATTTCTTGGCTTTATA
TATCTTGTGGAAAGGACGAGGATTGCCAGTAGAACAGTACCGC
