>Addgene plasmid #142404 | TFORF2313 | depositor partial sequence | sequence record 279351 | Barcode
GGATTGCCAGTAGAACAGTACCGC
